Addgene plasmid #144005: TFORF2226
Purpose: Lentiviral vector for overexpressing transcription factor ORFs with unique 24-bp barcodes. Barcodes facilitate identification of transcription factors in pooled screens.
Depositing lab: Feng Zhang. Depositing organization: Broad Institute. Publication: A transcription factor atlas of directed differentiation. Joung J, Ma S, Tay T, Geiger-Schuller KR, Kirchgatterer PC, Verdine VK, Guo B, Arias-Garcia MA, Allen WE, Singh A, Kuksenko O, Abudayyeh OO, Gootenberg JS, Fu Z, Macrae RK, Buenrostro JD, Regev A, Zhang F. Cell. 2023 Jan 5;186(1):209-229.e26. doi: 10.1016/j.cell.2022.11.026. PubMed 36608654.
Backbone
  Vector backbone: pLX_TRC317
  Backbone manufacturer: Broad Institute Genetic Perturbation Platform
  Backbone size w/o insert (bp): 8264
  Vector type: Mammalian Expression, Lentiviral
  Selectable markers: Puromycin
Growth in bacteria
  Bacterial resistance: Ampicillin, 100 μg/mL
  Growth temperature: 37°C
  Growth strain: NEB Stable
  Copy number: High Copy
Gene/Insert
  Gene/Insert name: ZNF343
  Species: H. sapiens (human)
  Insert size (bp): 2024
  Entrez Gene: ZNF343 (a.k.a. FLJ39592, MGC10715, MGC20504, dJ734P14.5)
  Promoter: EF1a
  Cloning method: Unknown
  Sequencing primers: 5′ GGGTGGAGACTGAAGTTAGGCCAG; 3′ CACATAGCGTAAAAGGAGCAACATAG
Terms and licenses: Academic/Nonprofit Terms; Industry Terms: Not Available to Industry
Depositor comments: NM_001321801,NM_001282497,ENST00000612935 . The transcription factor ORF portion of this plasmid was synthesized by Genewiz. Please test multiple small colonies in case of plasmid recombination. To make this collection available in a timely manner, a portion of this collection was not fully sequenced by Addgene. If an Addgene verified full plasmid sequence is not available, please contact us prior to placing an order to request the full sequence.
How to cite: TFORF2226 was a gift from Feng Zhang (Addgene plasmid # 144005 ; http://n2t.net/addgene:144005 ; RRID:Addgene_144005)
