[The description below was written by a language model from this plasmid's Addgene catalogue record and pLannotate feature annotations shown in this document.]
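Description:
TFORF2226 is a lentiviral mammalian expression plasmid built on the pLX_TRC317 backbone and carrying the human zinc-finger gene ZNF343 as a barcoded transcription factor open reading frame. It belongs to a large collection of transcription factor overexpression constructs in which each ORF is paired with a unique 24-bp barcode, so that the factor delivered to a given cell can be identified by sequencing in pooled screens, for example screens for factors that drive directed differentiation. In bacteria the plasmid is maintained at high copy through a ColE1/pUC-type origin with ampicillin resistance. An f1 origin and remnants of lac, T7 and T3 cloning-vector elements are also present. The depositor warns that recombination can occur during propagation, as is common for LTR-containing plasmids.

The viral portion follows a third-generation, self-inactivating design. An RSV promoter fused to a truncated HIV-1 5' LTR drives genomic RNA production in packaging cells, followed by the Ψ packaging signal with a partial gag sequence, the RRE for Rev-dependent nuclear export, a cPPT/CTS, and a ΔU3 3' LTR that inactivates LTR-driven transcription after integration. Within the provirus, an SV40 early promoter expresses puromycin N-acetyltransferase for selection of transduced cells, and a separate EF-1α promoter drives the ZNF343 ORF, with a downstream WPRE to enhance transcript stability and expression. The automated annotation labels only about the first 1 kb after the promoter as ZNF343, whereas the recorded insert is about 2 kb. The remaining unannotated region before the WPRE presumably holds the rest of the insert and the barcode, but the feature table does not mark either, and no epitope tag is recorded.
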