Features (pLannotate 1.2.2; 31 found; start..end, strand, type, name):
      5..231     +  promoter       RSV promoter: Rous sarcoma virus enhancer/promoter
    232..412     +  LTR            5' LTR (truncated): truncated 5' long terminal repeat (LTR) from HIV-1
    459..584     +  misc_feature   HIV-1 Ψ: packaging signal of human immunodeficiency virus type 1
    568..931     +  CDS            HIV-1 gag (fragment): gag protein from human immunodeficiency virus 1; gag
   1077..1310    +  misc_feature   RRE: The Rev response element (RRE) of HIV-1 allows for Rev-dependent mRNA export from the nucleus to the cytoplasm.
   1687..1713    +  CDS            Rev (fragment): human immunodeficiency virus 1 (HIV-1) Rev protein; rev; enhances nuclear export of unspliced and incompletely spliced viral mRNAs
   1720..1743    +  promoter       SV40 promoter (fragment): SV40 early promoter
   1744..1815    +  promoter       SV40 promoter (fragment): SV40 enhancer and early promoter
   1839..1974    +  rep_origin     SV40 ori: SV40 origin of replication
   2020..2616    +  CDS            PuroR (fragment): puromycin N-acetyltransferase; pac from Streptomyces; confers resistance to puromycin
   2665..2782    +  misc_feature   cPPT/CTS: central polypurine tract and central termination sequence of HIV-1
   2847..2913    +  CDS            small t antigen (fragment): SV40 (simian virus 40) small t antigen
   2920..4098    +  promoter       EF-1α promoter: strong constitutive promoter for human elongation factor EF-1α
   4115..5119    +  CDS            ZNF343 (fragment): ZN343_HUMAN - Experimental evidence at protein level: Swiss-Prot protein existence level 1. May be involved in transcriptional regulation. From Homo sapiens (Human).
   6050..6103    +  promoter       U6 promoter (fragment): RNA polymerase III promoter for human U6 snRNA
   6145..6733    +  misc_feature   WPRE: woodchuck hepatitis virus posttranscriptional regulatory element
   6784..6803    +  misc_feature   cPPT/CTS (fragment): central polypurine tract and central termination sequence of HIV-1
   6805..7038    +  LTR            3' LTR (ΔU3): self-inactivating 3' long terminal repeat (LTR) from HIV-1
   7116..7237    +  polyA_signal   SV40 poly(A) signal: SV40 polyadenylation signal
   7277..7412    +  rep_origin     SV40 ori: SV40 origin of replication
   7433..7451    -  promoter       T7 promoter: promoter for bacteriophage T7 RNA polymerase
   7459..7614    +  CDS            lacZα (fragment): LacZα fragment of β-galactosidase; lacZ fragment
   7619..8047    +  rep_origin     f1 ori (sequence partly withheld): f1 bacteriophage origin of replication; arrow indicates direction of (+) strand synthesis
   8100..8204    +  promoter       AmpR promoter: bla
   8205..9065    +  CDS            AmpR: β-lactamase; bla; confers resistance to ampicillin, carbenicillin, and related antibiotics
   9236..9824    +  rep_origin     ori: high-copy-number ColE1/pMB1/pBR322/pUC origin of replication
  10007..10099   +  CDS            lacI (fragment): lac repressor; lacI; The lac repressor binds to the lac operator to inhibit transcription in E. coli. This inhibition can be relieved by adding lactose or isopropyl-β-D-thiogalactopyranoside (IPTG).
  10112..10133   +  protein_bind   CAP binding site: CAP binding activates transcription in the presence of cAMP. E. coli catabolite activator protein
  10148..10178   +  promoter       lac promoter: promoter for the E. coli lac operon
  10186..10202   +  protein_bind   lac operator: The lac repressor binds to the lac operator to inhibit transcription in E. coli. This inhibition can be relieved by adding lactose or isopropyl-β-D-thiogalactopyranoside (IPTG). lac repressor encoded by lacI
  10247..10265   +  promoter       T3 promoter: promoter for bacteriophage T3 RNA polymerase
>Addgene plasmid #144005 | TFORF2226 | addgene full sequence | sequence record 400524 | Addgene NGS Result
TTAATGTAGTCTTATGCAATACTCTTGTAGTCTTGCAACATGGTAACGATGAGTTAGCAACATGCCTTAC
AAGGAGAGAAAAAGCACCGTGCATGCCGATTGGTGGAAGTAAGGTGGTACGATCGTGCCTTATTAGGAAG
GCAACAGACGGGTCTGACATGGATTGGACGAACCACTGAATTGCCGCATTGCAGAGATATTGTATTTAAG
TGCCTAGCTCGATACATAAACGGGTCTCTCTGGTTAGACCAGATCTGAGCCTGGGAGCTCTCTGGCTAAC
TAGGGAACCCACTGCTTAAGCCTCAATAAAGCTTGCCTTGAGTGCTTCAAGTAGTGTGTGCCCGTCTGTT
GTGTGACTCTGGTAACTAGAGATCCCTCAGACCCTTTTAGTCAGTGTGGAAAATCTCTAGCAGTGGCGCC
CGAACAGGGACTTGAAAGCGAAAGGGAAACCAGAGGAGCTCTCTCGACGCAGGACTCGGCTTGCTGAAGC
GCGCACGGCAAGAGGCGAGGGGCGGCGACTGGTGAGTACGCCAAAAATTTTGACTAGCGGAGGCTAGAAG
GAGAGAGATGGGTGCGAGAGCGTCAGTATTAAGCGGGGGAGAATTAGATCGCGATGGGAAAAAATTCGGT
TAAGGCCAGGGGGAAAGAAAAAATATAAATTAAAACATATAGTATGGGCAAGCAGGGAGCTAGAACGATT
CGCAGTTAATCCTGGCCTGTTAGAAACATCAGAAGGCTGTAGACAAATACTGGGACAGCTACAACCATCC
CTTCAGACAGGATCAGAAGAACTTAGATCATTATATAATACAGTAGCAACCCTCTATTGTGTGCATCAAA
GGATAGAGATAAAAGACACCAAGGAAGCTTTAGACAAGATAGAGGAAGAGCAAAACAAAAGTAAGACCAC
CGCACAGCAAGCGGCCGCTGATCTTCAGACCTGGAGGAGGAGATATGAGGGACAATTGGAGAAGTGAATT
ATATAAATATAAAGTAGTAAAAATTGAACCATTAGGAGTAGCACCCACCAAGGCAAAGAGAAGAGTGGTG
CAGAGAGAAAAAAGAGCAGTGGGAATAGGAGCTTTGTTCCTTGGGTTCTTGGGAGCAGCAGGAAGCACTA
TGGGCGCAGCGTCAATGACGCTGACGGTACAGGCCAGACAATTATTGTCTGGTATAGTGCAGCAGCAGAA
CAATTTGCTGAGGGCTATTGAGGCGCAACAGCATCTGTTGCAACTCACAGTCTGGGGCATCAAGCAGCTC
CAGGCAAGAATCCTGGCTGTGGAAAGATACCTAAAGGATCAACAGCTCCTGGGGATTTGGGGTTGCTCTG
GAAAACTCATTTGCACCACTGCTGTGCCTTGGAATGCTAGTTGGAGTAATAAATCTCTGGAACAGATTTG
GAATCACACGACCTGGATGGAGTGGGACAGAGAAATTAACAATTACACAAGCTTAATACACTCCTTAATT
GAAGAATCGCAAAACCAGCAAGAAAAGAATGAACAAGAATTATTGGAATTAGATAAATGGGCAAGTTTGT
GGAATTGGTTTAACATAACAAATTGGCTGTGGTATATAAAATTATTCATAATGATAGTAGGAGGCTTGGT
AGGTTTAAGAATAGTTTTTGCTGTACTTTCTATAGTGAATAGAGTTAGGCAGGGATATTCACCATTATCG
TTTCAGACCCACCTCCCAACCCCGAGGGGACCCATGCATTGCATCTCAATTAGTCAGCAACCAGGTGTGG
AAAGTCCCCAGGCTCCCCAGCAGGCAGAAGTATGCAAAGCATGCGTCTCAATTAGTCAGCAACCATAGTC
CCGCCCCTAACTCCGCCCATCCCGCCCCTAACTCCGCCCAGTTCCGCCCATTCTCCGCCCCATGGCTGAC
TAATTTTTTTTATTTATGCAGAGGCCGAGGCCGCCTCGGCCTCTGAGCTATTCCAGAAGTAGTGAGGAGG
CTTTTTTGGAGGCCTAGGCTTTTGCAAAAAGCTTTCTAGAGGTACCACCGGAGCTTACCATGACCGAGTA
CAAGCCCACGGTGCGCCTCGCCACCCGCGACGACGTCCCCAGGGCCGTACGCACCCTCGCCGCCGCGTTC
GCCGACTACCCCGCCACGCGCCACACCGTCGATCCGGACCGCCACATCGAGCGGGTCACCGAGCTGCAAG
AACTCTTCCTCACGCGCGTCGGGCTCGACATCGGCAAGGTGTGGGTCGCGGACGACGGCGCCGCCGTGGC
GGTCTGGACCACGCCGGAGAGCGTCGAAGCGGGGGCGGTGTTCGCCGAGATCGGCCCGCGCATGGCCGAG
TTGAGCGGTTCCCGGCTGGCCGCGCAGCAACAGATGGAAGGCCTCCTGGCGCCGCACCGGCCCAAGGAGC
CCGCGTGGTTCCTGGCCACCGTCGGCGTCTCGCCCGACCACCAGGGCAAGGGTCTGGGCAGCGCCGTCGT
GCTCCCCGGAGTGGAGGCGGCCGAGCGCGCCGGGGTGCCCGCCTTCCTGGAGACCTCCGCGCCCCGCAAC
CTCCCCTTCTACGAGCGGCTCGGCTTCACCGTCACCGCCGACGTCGAGGTGCCCGAAGGACCGCGCACCT
GGTGCATGACCCGCAAGCCCGGTGCCAGTTAACGAATTCTAGATCTTGAGACAAATGGCAGTATTCATCC
ACAATTTTAAAAGAAAAGGGGGGATTGGGGGGTACAGTGCAGGGGAAAGAATAGTAGACATAATAGCAAC
AGACATACAAACTAAAGAATTACAAAAACAAATTACAAAAATTCAAAATTTTCGGGTTTATTACAGGGAC
AGCAGAGATCCACTTTGGCGCCGGCTCGAGGCCTGCAGGTGCAAAGATGGATAAAGTTTTAAACAGAGAG
GAATCTTTGCAGCTAATGGACCTTCTAGGTCTTGAAAGGAGTGGGAATTGGCTCCGGTGCCCGTCAGTGG
GCAGAGCGCACATCGCCCACAGTCCCCGAGAAGTTGGGGGGAGGGGTCGGCAATTGAACCGGTGCCTAGA
GAAGGTGGCGCGGGGTAAACTGGGAAAGTGATGTCGTGTACTGGCTCCGCCTTTTTCCCGAGGGTGGGGG
AGAACCGTATATAAGTGCAGTAGTCGCCGTGAACGTTCTTTTTCGCAACGGGTTTGCCGCCAGAACACAG
GTAAGTGCCGTGTGTGGTTCCCGCGGGCCTGGCCTCTTTACGGGTTATGGCCCTTGCGTGCCTTGAATTA
CTTCCACCTGGCTGCAGTACGTGATTCTTGATCCCGAGCTTCGGGTTGGAAGTGGGTGGGAGAGTTCGAG
GCCTTGCGCTTAAGGAGCCCCTTCGCCTCGTGCTTGAGTTGAGGCCTGGCCTGGGCGCTGGGGCCGCCGC
GTGCGAATCTGGTGGCACCTTCGCGCCTGTCTCGCTGCTTTCGATAAGTCTCTAGCCATTTAAAATTTTT
GATGACCTGCTGCGACGCTTTTTTTCTGGCAAGATAGTCTTGTAAATGCGGGCCAAGATCTGCACACTGG
TATTTCGGTTTTTGGGGCCGCGGGCGGCGACGGGGCCCGTGCGTCCCAGCGCACATGTTCGGCGAGGCGG
GGCCTGCGAGCGCGGCCACCGAGAATCGGACGGGGGTAGTCTCAAGCTGGCCGGCCTGCTCTGGTGCCTG
GCCTCGCGCCGCCGTGTATCGCCCCGCCCTGGGCGGCAAGGCTGGCCCGGTCGGCACCAGTTGCGTGAGC
GGAAAGATGGCCGCTTCCCGGCCCTGCTGCAGGGAGCTCAAAATGGAGGACGCGGCGCTCGGGAGAGCGG
GCGGGTGAGTCACCCACACAAAGGAAAAGGGCCTTTCCGTCCTCAGCCGTCGCTTCATGTGACTCCACGG
AGTACCGGGCGCCGTCCAGGCACCTCGATTAGTTCTCGAGCTTTTGGAGTACGTCGTCTTTAGGTTGGGG
GGAGGGGTTTTATGCGATGGAGTTTCCCCACACTGAGTGGGTGGAGACTGAAGTTAGGCCAGCTTGGCAC
TTGATGTAATTCTCCTTGGAATTTGCCCTTTTTGAGTTTGGATCTTGGTTCATTCTCAAGCCTCAGACAG
TGGTTCAAAGTTTTTTTCTTCCATTTCAGGTGTCGTGAGGCTAGCACCGCCACCATGATGTTGCCTTATC
CTTCAGCACTGGGAGATCAATACTGGGAAGAGATTTTGCTTCCAAAGAATGGGGAAAATGTAGAGACTAT
GAAGAAATTGACCCAAAATCATAAAGCGAAAGGCTTGCCTTCTAATGATACTGACTGCCCCCAGAAAAAG
GAGGGAAAGGCCCAAATAGTGGTACCAGTTACATTCAGGGATGTGACTGTGATCTTCACAGAAGCAGAAT
GGAAGAGACTGAGTCCAGAGCAGAGGAATCTATACAAAGAAGTGATGCTGGAGAATTACAGGAATCTTCT
CTCATTGGATGGAGTTTCGCTCTTGTTGCCCAGGCTAGAGTGCAATCGTGCAATCTCGGCTCACCACAAC
CTTTGCCTCCCGGGTTCAAGCAATTCTCCTGCCACAGCCTCTCGAGTAGTTGGGATTACAGCAGAACCAA
AGCCAGAAATCTACACTTGTTCCTCCTGCCTTCTGGCCTTCTCCTGTCAGCAGTTCCTCAGTCAACATGT
ACTTCAGATCTTCCTGGGCTTATGTGCAGAAAATCACTTCCATCCAGGGAATTCTAGCCCAGGGCATTGG
AAACAGCAGGGGCAGCAGTATTCCCATGTAAGCTGTTGGTTTGAAAATGCAGAAGGTCAGGAGAGAGGAG
GTGGCTCCAAACCCTGGTCTGCAAGGACAGAGGAGAGAGAAACCTCAAGGGCATTCCCCAGCCCACTCCA
AAGACAGTCAGCAAGTCCTAGAAAAGGCAACATGGTGGTAGAAACAGAGCCCAGCTCAGCCCAAAGACCA
AACCCTGTGCAGCTAGACAAAGGCTTGAAGGAATTAGAAACCTTGAGATTTGGAGCAATCAACTGTAGAG
AGTATGAACCGGACCATAACCTGGAATCAAACTTTATTACAAACCCGAGGACCCTCTTAGGGAAGAAGCC
CTACATTTGCAGTGATTGTGGGCGAAGCTTTAAAGATAGATCAACCCTCATCAGACACCATCGTATACAC
TCGATGGAGAAGCCTTATGTGTGCAGTGAGTGCGGGCGAGGTTTTAGCCAGAAGTCCAACCTCAGCAGAC
ACCAGAGAACACATTCAGAAGAGAAGCCTTATTTGTGCAGGGAGTGTGGGCAAAGCTTTAGAAGTAAGTC
CATCCTCAATAGACATCAGTGGACTCACTCAGAGGAGAAGCCCTATGTTTGCAGCGAGTGTGGGCGAGGC
TTTAGCGAGAAGTCATCCTTCATCAGACACCAGAGGACACACTCCGGTGAGAAACCCTATGTGTGCCTGG
AGTGTGGACGAAGCTTTTGTGATAAGTCAACCCTCAGAAAACACCAGAGGATACACTCAGGGGAGAAGCC
TTATGTTTGCAGGGAGTGTGGGCGAGGCTTTAGCCAGAACTCAGATCTCATCAAACACCAGAGGACACAC
TTGGATGAGAAGCCTTATGTTTGCAGGGAGTGTGGGCGAGGCTTTTGTGACAAGTCAACCCTCATCATAC
ACGAGCGGACGCACTCTGGAGAGAAGCCTTATGTGTGTGGTGAGTGTGGCCGAGGCTTTAGTCGGAAATC
ACTCCTCCTTGTCCACCAGAGGACACACTCAGGGGAGAAGCATTATGTCTGCAGGGAGTGTAGGCGAGGT
TTTAGCCAGAAGTCAAATCTCATCAGACACCAGAGGACGCACTCAAATGAGAAGCCTTATATTTGCAGGG
AATGTGGGCGAGGCTTTTGTGACAAGTCAACCCTCATTGTACATGAGAGGACACACTCAGGAGAGAAGCC
TTACGTGTGCAGTGAGTGTGGCCGAGGCTTTAGCCGGAAATCACTCCTCCTTGTCCACCAGAGGACACAC
TCAGGGGAGAAGCATTATGTTTGTAGGGAGTGTGGGCGAGGCTTTAGTCATAAGTCAAATCTCATCAGAC
ACCAGAGGACACACTAGTAATGAACTAGTCCGTAACTTGAAAGTATTTCGATTTCTTGGCTTTATATATC
TTGTGGAAAGGACGAAGGAATACGCGTGAGGTTGTGTTTACGCGTTAAGTCGACAATCAACCTCTGGATT
ACAAAATTTGTGAAAGATTGACTGGTATTCTTAACTATGTTGCTCCTTTTACGCTATGTGGATACGCTGC
TTTAATGCCTTTGTATCATGCTATTGCTTCCCGTATGGCTTTCATTTTCTCCTCCTTGTATAAATCCTGG
TTGCTGTCTCTTTATGAGGAGTTGTGGCCCGTTGTCAGGCAACGTGGCGTGGTGTGCACTGTGTTTGCTG
ACGCAACCCCCACTGGTTGGGGCATTGCCACCACCTGTCAGCTCCTTTCCGGGACTTTCGCTTTCCCCCT
CCCTATTGCCACGGCGGAACTCATCGCCGCCTGCCTTGCCCGCTGCTGGACAGGGGCTCGGCTGTTGGGC
ACTGACAATTCCGTGGTGTTGTCGGGGAAATCATCGTCCTTTCCTTGGCTGCTCGCCTGTGTTGCCACCT
GGATTCTGCGCGGGACGTCCTTCTGCTACGTCCCTTCGGCCCTCAATCCAGCGGACCTTCCTTCCCGCGG
CCTGCTGCCGGCTCTGCGGCCTCTTCCGCGTCTTCGCCTTCGCCCTCAGACGAGTCGGATCTCCCTTTGG
GCCGCCTCCCCGCGTCGACTTTAAGACCAATGACTTACAAGGCAGCTGTAGATCTTAGCCACTTTTTAAA
AGAAAAGGGGGGACTGGAAGGGCTAATTCACTCCCAACGAAGACAAGATCTGCTTTTTGCTTGTACTGGG
TCTCTCTGGTTAGACCAGATCTGAGCCTGGGAGCTCTCTGGCTAACTAGGGAACCCACTGCTTAAGCCTC
AATAAAGCTTGCCTTGAGTGCTTCAAGTAGTGTGTGCCCGTCTGTTGTGTGACTCTGGTAACTAGAGATC
CCTCAGACCCTTTTAGTCAGTGTGGAAAATCTCTAGCAGTACGTATAGTAGTTCATGTCATCTTATTATT
CAGTATTTATAACTTGCAAAGAAATGAATATCAGAGAGTGAGAGGAACTTGTTTATTGCAGCTTATAATG
GTTACAAATAAAGCAATAGCATCACAAATTTCACAAATAAAGCATTTTTTTCACTGCATTCTAGTTGTGG
TTTGTCCAAACTCATCAATGTATCTTATCATGTCTGGCTCTAGCTATCCCGCCCCTAACTCCGCCCATCC
CGCCCCTAACTCCGCCCAGTTCCGCCCATTCTCCGCCCCATGGCTGACTAATTTTTTTTATTTATGCAGA
GGCCGAGGCCGCCTCGGCCTCTGAGCTATTCCAGAAGTAGTGAGGAGGCTTTTTTGGAGGCCTAGGGACG
TACCCAATTCGCCCTATAGTGAGTCGTATTACGCGCGCTCACTGGCCGTCGTTTTACAACGTCGTGACTG
GGAAAACCCTGGCGTTACCCAACTTAATCGCCTTGCAGCACATCCCCCTTTCGCCAGCTGGCGTAATAGC
GAAGAGGCCCGCACCGATCGCCCTTCCCAACAGTTGCGCAGCCTGAATGGCGAATGGG
[124 nt withheld, positions 7619-7742]
C
[91 nt withheld, positions 7744-7834]
A
[49 nt withheld, positions 7836-7884]
CCTTTGACGTTGGAGTCCACGTTCTTT
[37 nt withheld, positions 7912-7948]
ACCCTATCTCGGTCTATTCTTTTGATTTATAAGGGATTTTGCCGATTTCGGCCTATTGGTTAAAAAATGA
GCTGATTTAACAAAAATTTAACGCGAATTTTAACAAAATATTAACGCTTACAATTTAGGTGGCACTTTTC
GGGGAAATGTGCGCGGAACCCCTATTTGTTTATTTTTCTAAATACATTCAAATATGTATCCGCTCATGAG
ACAATAACCCTGATAAATGCTTCAATAATATTGAAAAAGGAAGAGTATGAGTATTCAACATTTCCGTGTC
GCCCTTATTCCCTTTTTTGCGGCATTTTGCCTTCCTGTTTTTGCTCACCCAGAAACGCTGGTGAAAGTAA
AAGATGCTGAAGATCAGTTGGGTGCACGAGTGGGTTACATCGAACTGGATCTCAACAGCGGTAAGATCCT
TGAGAGTTTTCGCCCCGAAGAACGTTTTCCAATGATGAGCACTTTTAAAGTTCTGCTATGTGGCGCGGTA
TTATCCCGTATTGACGCCGGGCAAGAGCAACTCGGTCGCCGCATACACTATTCTCAGAATGACTTGGTTG
AGTACTCACCAGTCACAGAAAAGCATCTTACGGATGGCATGACAGTAAGAGAATTATGCAGTGCTGCCAT
AACCATGAGTGATAACACTGCGGCCAACTTACTTCTGACAACGATCGGAGGACCGAAGGAGCTAACCGCT
TTTTTGCACAACATGGGGGATCATGTAACTCGCCTTGATCGTTGGGAACCGGAGCTGAATGAAGCCATAC
CAAACGACGAGCGTGACACCACGATGCCTGTAGCAATGGCAACAACGTTGCGCAAACTATTAACTGGCGA
ACTACTTACTCTAGCTTCCCGGCAACAATTAATAGACTGGATGGAGGCGGATAAAGTTGCAGGACCACTT
CTGCGCTCGGCCCTTCCGGCTGGCTGGTTTATTGCTGATAAATCTGGAGCCGGTGAGCGTGGGTCTCGCG
GTATCATTGCAGCACTGGGGCCAGATGGTAAGCCCTCCCGTATCGTAGTTATCTACACGACGGGGAGTCA
GGCAACTATGGATGAACGAAATAGACAGATCGCTGAGATAGGTGCCTCACTGATTAAGCATTGGTAACTG
TCAGACCAAGTTTACTCATATATACTTTAGATTGATTTAAAACTTCATTTTTAATTTAAAAGGATCTAGG
TGAAGATCCTTTTTGATAATCTCATGACCAAAATCCCTTAACGTGAGTTTTCGTTCCACTGAGCGTCAGA
CCCCGTAGAAAAGATCAAAGGATCTTCTTGAGATCCTTTTTTTCTGCGCGTAATCTGCTGCTTGCAAACA
AAAAAACCACCGCTACCAGCGGTGGTTTGTTTGCCGGATCAAGAGCTACCAACTCTTTTTCCGAAGGTAA
CTGGCTTCAGCAGAGCGCAGATACCAAATACTGTTCTTCTAGTGTAGCCGTAGTTAGGCCACCACTTCAA
GAACTCTGTAGCACCGCCTACATACCTCGCTCTGCTAATCCTGTTACCAGTGGCTGCTGCCAGTGGCGAT
AAGTCGTGTCTTACCGGGTTGGACTCAAGACGATAGTTACCGGATAAGGCGCAGCGGTCGGGCTGAACGG
GGGGTTCGTGCACACAGCCCAGCTTGGAGCGAACGACCTACACCGAACTGAGATACCTACAGCGTGAGCT
ATGAGAAAGCGCCACGCTTCCCGAAGGGAGAAAGGCGGACAGGTATCCGGTAAGCGGCAGGGTCGGAACA
GGAGAGCGCACGAGGGAGCTTCCAGGGGGAAACGCCTGGTATCTTTATAGTCCTGTCGGGTTTCGCCACC
TCTGACTTGAGCGTCGATTTTTGTGATGCTCGTCAGGGGGGCGGAGCCTATGGAAAAACGCCAGCAACGC
GGCCTTTTTACGGTTCCTGGCCTTTTGCTGGCCTTTTGCTCACATGTTCTTTCCTGCGTTATCCCCTGAT
TCTGTGGATAACCGTATTACCGCCTTTGAGTGAGCTGATACCGCTCGCCGCAGCCGAACGACCGAGCGCA
GCGAGTCAGTGAGCGAGGAAGCGGAAGAGCGCCCAATACGCAAACCGCCTCTCCCCGCGCGTTGGCCGAT
TCATTAATGCAGCTGGCACGACAGGTTTCCCGACTGGAAAGCGGGCAGTGAGCGCAACGCAATTAATGTG
AGTTAGCTCACTCATTAGGCACCCCAGGCTTTACACTTTATGCTTCCGGCTCGTATGTTGTGTGGAATTG
TGAGCGGATAACAATTTCACACAGGAAACAGCTATGACCATGATTACGCCAAGCGCGCAATTAACCCTCA
CTAAAGGGAACAAAAGCTGGAGCTGCAAGC
