>Addgene plasmid #144005 | TFORF2226 | depositor partial sequence | sequence record 284139 | Insert
ACCGCCACCATGATGTTGCCTTATCCTTCAGCACTGGGAGATCAATACTGGGAAGAGATTTTGCTTCCAA
AGAATGGGGAAAATGTAGAGACTATGAAGAAATTGACCCAAAATCATAAAGCGAAAGGCTTGCCTTCTAA
TGATACTGACTGCCCCCAGAAAAAGGAGGGAAAGGCCCAAATAGTGGTACCAGTTACATTCAGGGATGTG
ACTGTGATCTTCACAGAAGCAGAATGGAAGAGACTGAGTCCAGAGCAGAGGAATCTATACAAAGAAGTGA
TGCTGGAGAATTACAGGAATCTTCTCTCATTGGATGGAGTTTCGCTCTTGTTGCCCAGGCTAGAGTGCAA
TCGTGCAATCTCGGCTCACCACAACCTTTGCCTCCCGGGTTCAAGCAATTCTCCTGCCACAGCCTCTCGA
GTAGTTGGGATTACAGCAGAACCAAAGCCAGAAATCTACACTTGTTCCTCCTGCCTTCTGGCCTTCTCCT
GTCAGCAGTTCCTCAGTCAACATGTACTTCAGATCTTCCTGGGCTTATGTGCAGAAAATCACTTCCATCC
AGGGAATTCTAGCCCAGGGCATTGGAAACAGCAGGGGCAGCAGTATTCCCATGTAAGCTGTTGGTTTGAA
AATGCAGAAGGTCAGGAGAGAGGAGGTGGCTCCAAACCCTGGTCTGCAAGGACAGAGGAGAGAGAAACCT
CAAGGGCATTCCCCAGCCCACTCCAAAGACAGTCAGCAAGTCCTAGAAAAGGCAACATGGTGGTAGAAAC
AGAGCCCAGCTCAGCCCAAAGACCAAACCCTGTGCAGCTAGACAAAGGCTTGAAGGAATTAGAAACCTTG
AGATTTGGAGCAATCAACTGTAGAGAGTATGAACCGGACCATAACCTGGAATCAAACTTTATTACAAACC
CGAGGACCCTCTTAGGGAAGAAGCCCTACATTTGCAGTGATTGTGGGCGAAGCTTTAAAGATAGATCAAC
CCTCATCAGACACCATCGTATACACTCGATGGAGAAGCCTTATGTGTGCAGTGAGTGCGGGCGAGGTTTT
AGCCAGAAGTCCAACCTCAGCAGACACCAGAGAACACATTCAGAAGAGAAGCCTTATTTGTGCAGGGAGT
GTGGGCAAAGCTTTAGAAGTAAGTCCATCCTCAATAGACATCAGTGGACTCACTCAGAGGAGAAGCCCTA
TGTTTGCAGCGAGTGTGGGCGAGGCTTTAGCGAGAAGTCATCCTTCATCAGACACCAGAGGACACACTCC
GGTGAGAAACCCTATGTGTGCCTGGAGTGTGGACGAAGCTTTTGTGATAAGTCAACCCTCAGAAAACACC
AGAGGATACACTCAGGGGAGAAGCCTTATGTTTGCAGGGAGTGTGGGCGAGGCTTTAGCCAGAACTCAGA
TCTCATCAAACACCAGAGGACACACTTGGATGAGAAGCCTTATGTTTGCAGGGAGTGTGGGCGAGGCTTT
TGTGACAAGTCAACCCTCATCATACACGAGCGGACGCACTCTGGAGAGAAGCCTTATGTGTGTGGTGAGT
GTGGCCGAGGCTTTAGTCGGAAATCACTCCTCCTTGTCCACCAGAGGACACACTCAGGGGAGAAGCATTA
TGTCTGCAGGGAGTGTAGGCGAGGTTTTAGCCAGAAGTCAAATCTCATCAGACACCAGAGGACGCACTCA
AATGAGAAGCCTTATATTTGCAGGGAATGTGGGCGAGGCTTTTGTGACAAGTCAACCCTCATTGTACATG
AGAGGACACACTCAGGAGAGAAGCCTTACGTGTGCAGTGAGTGTGGCCGAGGCTTTAGCCGGAAATCACT
CCTCCTTGTCCACCAGAGGACACACTCAGGGGAGAAGCATTATGTTTGTAGGGAGTGTGGGCGAGGCTTT
AGTCATAAGTCAAATCTCATCAGACACCAGAGGACACACTAGTAATGAACTAGTCCGTAACTTGAAAGTA
TTTCGATTTCTTGGCTTTATATATCTTGTGGAAAGGACGAAGGAATACGCGTGAGGTTGTGTTT
