>Addgene plasmid #144005 | TFORF2226 | depositor partial sequence | sequence record 284140 | Barcode
AGGAATACGCGTGAGGTTGTGTTT
